Addgene plasmid #103955: TJP2_PDZ_2
Purpose: Protein expression and purification of X104 PDZ2 domain
Depositing lab: Sachdev Sidhu. Depositing organization: University of Toronto. Publication: A specificity map for the PDZ domain family. Tonikian R, Zhang Y, Sazinsky SL, Currell B, Yeh JH, Reva B, Held HA, Appleton BA, Evangelista M, Wu Y, Xin X, Chan AC, Seshagiri S, Lasky LA, Sander C, Boone C, Bader GD, Sidhu SS. PLoS Biol. 2008 Sep 30;6(9):e239. doi: 10.1371/journal.pbio.0060239. PubMed 18828675.
Backbone
  Vector backbone: pGEX-6P-1
  Backbone size w/o insert (bp): 4984
  Vector type: Bacterial Expression
Growth in bacteria
  Bacterial resistance: Ampicillin, 100 μg/mL
  Growth temperature: 37°C
  Growth strain: DH5alpha
  Copy number: Unknown
Gene/Insert
  Gene/Insert name: TJP2 (alt name: X104 PDZ2)
  Species: H. sapiens (human)
  Entrez Gene: TJP2 (a.k.a. C9DUPq21.11, DFNA51, DUP9q21.11, FHCA1, PFIC4, X104, ZO2)
  Promoter: tac
  Tag / fusion protein: GST (N terminal on backbone)
  Cloning method: Restriction Enzyme; 5′ cloning site unknown (unknown if destroyed); 3′ cloning site unknown (unknown if destroyed)
  Sequencing primers: 5′ pGEX Fwd
Terms and licenses: Academic/Nonprofit Terms; Industry Terms: Not Available to Industry
How to cite: TJP2_PDZ_2 was a gift from Sachdev Sidhu (Addgene plasmid # 103955 ; http://n2t.net/addgene:103955 ; RRID:Addgene_103955)
