[The description below was written by a language model from this plasmid's Addgene catalogue record and pLannotate feature annotations shown in this document.]
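Description:
TJP2_PDZ_2 is a bacterial expression plasmid built on the pGEX-6P-1 backbone for producing and purifying the second PDZ domain of human TJP2 (tight junction protein 2, also known as ZO-2 or X104) as a glutathione S-transferase fusion. The sequenced plasmid is about 5.3 kb. It replicates in E. coli from a ColE1/pMB1-type origin and is selected with ampicillin through the β-lactamase gene and its own promoter. Short fragments of rop and the pBR322 bom region, a lacZα segment with its lac promoter, operator and CAP site, and a small E. coli yciV fragment are also annotated. These appear to be backbone remnants rather than functional parts of the expression cassette.

Expression is driven by the tac promoter, a strong trp/lac hybrid, followed by a lac operator. The plasmid also carries lacI under its own promoter, so the repressor keeps transcription off until it is relieved with IPTG, independent of the host's lacI status. The open reading frame begins with Schistosoma japonicum GST, encoded by the backbone at the N terminus. A short linker interval separates it from an insert of roughly 350 bp covering a fragment of TJP2. The automated annotation matched this insert to the dog ZO-2 orthologue, but the catalogue entry gives the species as human, and the match probably reflects sequence conservation. The restriction sites used for cloning are not recorded.

The GST tag allows affinity capture on glutathione resin. The associated publication title indicates that the plasmid belongs to a collection used to map binding specificity across the PDZ domain family.
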