Features (pLannotate 1.2.2; 17 found; start..end, strand, type, name):
      1..29      +  promoter       tac promoter: strong E. coli promoter; hybrid between the trp and lac UV5 promoters
     37..53      +  protein_bind   lac operator: The lac repressor binds to the lac operator to inhibit transcription in E. coli. This inhibition can be relieved by adding lactose or isopropyl-β-D-thiogalactopyranoside (IPTG). lac repressor encoded by lacI
     76..729     +  CDS            GST26_SCHJA: Experimental evidence at protein level: Swiss-Prot protein existence level 1. GST isoenzymes appear to play a central role in the parasite detoxification system. Other functions are also suspected including a role in increasing the solubility of haematin in the parasite gut. From Schistosoma japonicum (Blood fluke).
    769..1119    +  CDS            TJP2 (fragment): ZO2_CANLF - Also known as ZO2. Experimental evidence at protein level: Swiss-Prot protein existence level 1. Plays a role in tight junctions and adherens junctions. From Canis lupus familiaris (Dog) (Canis familiaris).
   1136..1175    +  CDS            rop (fragment): Rop protein, which maintains plasmids at low copy number; rop
   1277..1317    +  misc_feature   bom (fragment): basis of mobility region from pBR322
   1422..1526    +  promoter       AmpR promoter: bla
   1527..2387    +  CDS            AmpR: β-lactamase; bla; confers resistance to ampicillin, carbenicillin, and related antibiotics
   2558..3146    +  rep_origin     ori: high-copy-number ColE1/pMB1/pBR322/pUC origin of replication
   3332..3383    -  misc_feature   bom (fragment): basis of mobility region from pBR322
   3390..3467    +  promoter       lacI promoter: lacI
   3468..4550    +  CDS            lacI: lac repressor; lacI; The lac repressor binds to the lac operator to inhibit transcription in E. coli. This inhibition can be relieved by adding lactose or isopropyl-β-D-thiogalactopyranoside (IPTG).
   4563..4584    +  protein_bind   CAP binding site: CAP binding activates transcription in the presence of cAMP. E. coli catabolite activator protein
   4599..4629    +  promoter       lac promoter: promoter for the E. coli lac operon
   4637..4653    +  protein_bind   lac operator: The lac repressor binds to the lac operator to inhibit transcription in E. coli. This inhibition can be relieved by adding lactose or isopropyl-β-D-thiogalactopyranoside (IPTG). lac repressor encoded by lacI
   4673..4846    +  CDS            lacZα: LacZα fragment of β-galactosidase; lacZ fragment
   5110..5226    -  CDS            yciV (fragment): RNAAM_ECOLI - Also known as trpH From Escherichia coli (strain K12).
>Addgene plasmid #103955 | TJP2_PDZ_2 | addgene full sequence | sequence record 200413 | Addgene NGS Result
TTGACAATTAATCATCGGCTCGTATAATGTGTGGAATTGTGAGCGGATAACAATTTCACACAGGAAACAG
TATTCATGTCCCCTATACTAGGTTATTGGAAAATTAAGGGCCTTGTGCAACCCACTCGACTTCTTTTGGA
ATATCTTGAAGAAAAATATGAAGAGCATTTGTATGAGCGCGATGAAGGTGATAAATGGCGAAACAAAAAG
TTTGAATTGGGTTTGGAGTTTCCCAATCTTCCTTATTATATTGATGGTGATGTTAAATTAACACAGTCTA
TGGCCATCATACGTTATATAGCTGACAAGCACAACATGTTGGGTGGTTGTCCAAAAGAGCGTGCAGAGAT
TTCAATGCTTGAAGGAGCGGTTTTGGATATTAGATACGGTGTTTCGAGAATTGCATATAGTAAAGACTTT
GAAACTCTCAAAGTTGATTTTCTTAGCAAGCTACCTGAAATGCTGAAAATGTTCGAAGATCGTTTATGTC
ATAAAACATATTTAAATGGTGATCATGTAACCCATCCTGACTTCATGTTGTATGACGCTCTTGATGTTGT
TTTATACATGGACCCAATGTGCCTGGATGCGTTCCCAAAATTAGTTTGTTTTAAAAAACGTATTGAAGCT
ATCCCACAAATTGATAAGTACTTGAAATCCAGCAAGTATATAGCATGGCCTTTGCAGGGCTGGCAAGCCA
CGTTTGGTGGTGGCGACCATCCTCCAAAATCGGATCTGGAAGTTCTGTTCCAGGGGCCCCTGGGATCCAG
CCGCGAGCACCCGCACTCACGGAGCCCCAGCCCCGAGCCTAGGGGGCGGCCGGGGCCCATCGGGGTCCTC
CTGATGAAAAGCAGAGCGAACGAAGAGTATGGTCTCCGGCTTGGGAGTCAGATCTTCGTAAAGGAAATGA
CCCGAACGGGTCTGGCAACTAAAGATGGCAACCTTCACGAAGGAGACATAATTCTCAAGATCAATGGGAC
TGTAACTGAGAACATGTCTTTAACGGATGCTCGAAAATTGATAGAAAAGTCAAGAGGAAAACTACAGCTA
GTGGTGTTGAGAGACAGCCAGCAGACCCTCATCAACATCCCGTCATGAGTCGACTCGAGCGGCCGCATCG
TGACTGACTGACGATCTGCCTCGCGCGTTTCGGTGATGACGGTGAAAACCTCTGACACATGCAGCTCCCG
GAGACGGTCACAGCTTGTCTGTAAGCGGATGCCGGGAGCAGACAAGCCCGTCAGGGCGCGTCAGCGGGTG
TTGGCGGGTGTCGGGGCGCAGCCATGACCCAGTCACGTAGCGATAGCGGAGTGTATAATTCTTGAAGACG
AAAGGGCCTCGTGATACGCCTATTTTTATAGGTTAATGTCATGATAATAATGGTTTCTTAGACGTCAGGT
GGCACTTTTCGGGGAAATGTGCGCGGAACCCCTATTTGTTTATTTTTCTAAATACATTCAAATATGTATC
CGCTCATGAGACAATAACCCTGATAAATGCTTCAATAATATTGAAAAAGGAAGAGTATGAGTATTCAACA
TTTCCGTGTCGCCCTTATTCCCTTTTTTGCGGCATTTTGCCTTCCTGTTTTTGCTCACCCAGAAACGCTG
GTGAAAGTAAAAGATGCTGAAGATCAGTTGGGTGCACGAGTGGGTTACATCGAACTGGATCTCAACAGCG
GTAAGATCCTTGAGAGTTTTCGCCCCGAAGAACGTTTTCCAATGATGAGCACTTTTAAAGTTCTGCTATG
TGGCGCGGTATTATCCCGTGTTGACGCCGGGCAAGAGCAACTCGGTCGCCGCATACACTATTCTCAGAAT
GACTTGGTTGAGTACTCACCAGTCACAGAAAAGCATCTTACGGATGGCATGACAGTAAGAGAATTATGCA
GTGCTGCCATAACCATGAGTGATAACACTGCGGCCAACTTACTTCTGACAACGATCGGAGGACCGAAGGA
GCTAACCGCTTTTTTGCACAACATGGGGGATCATGTAACTCGCCTTGATCGTTGGGAACCGGAGCTGAAT
GAAGCCATACCAAACGACGAGCGTGACACCACGATGCCTGCAGCAATGGCAACAACGTTGCGCAAACTAT
TAACTGGCGAACTACTTACTCTAGCTTCCCGGCAACAATTAATAGACTGGATGGAGGCGGATAAAGTTGC
AGGACCACTTCTGCGCTCGGCCCTTCCGGCTGGCTGGTTTATTGCTGATAAATCTGGAGCCGGTGAGCGT
GGGTCTCGCGGTATCATTGCAGCACTGGGGCCAGATGGTAAGCCCTCCCGTATCGTAGTTATCTACACGA
CGGGGAGTCAGGCAACTATGGATGAACGAAATAGACAGATCGCTGAGATAGGTGCCTCACTGATTAAGCA
TTGGTAACTGTCAGACCAAGTTTACTCATATATACTTTAGATTGATTTAAAACTTCATTTTTAATTTAAA
AGGATCTAGGTGAAGATCCTTTTTGATAATCTCATGACCAAAATCCCTTAACGTGAGTTTTCGTTCCACT
GAGCGTCAGACCCCGTAGAAAAGATCAAAGGATCTTCTTGAGATCCTTTTTTTCTGCGCGTAATCTGCTG
CTTGCAAACAAAAAAACCACCGCTACCAGCGGTGGTTTGTTTGCCGGATCAAGAGCTACCAACTCTTTTT
CCGAAGGTAACTGGCTTCAGCAGAGCGCAGATACCAAATACTGTCCTTCTAGTGTAGCCGTAGTTAGGCC
ACCACTTCAAGAACTCTGTAGCACCGCCTACATACCTCGCTCTGCTAATCCTGTTACCAGTGGCTGCTGC
CAGTGGCGATAAGTCGTGTCTTACCGGGTTGGACTCAAGACGATAGTTACCGGATAAGGCGCAGCGGTCG
GGCTGAACGGGGGGTTCGTGCACACAGCCCAGCTTGGAGCGAACGACCTACACCGAACTGAGATACCTAC
AGCGTGAGCTATGAGAAAGCGCCACGCTTCCCGAAGGGAGAAAGGCGGACAGGTATCCGGTAAGCGGCAG
GGTCGGAACAGGAGAGCGCACGAGGGAGCTTCCAGGGGGAAACGCCTGGTATCTTTATAGTCCTGTCGGG
TTTCGCCACCTCTGACTTGAGCGTCGATTTTTGTGATGCTCGTCAGGGGGGCGGAGCCTATGGAAAAACG
CCAGCAACGCGGCCTTTTTACGGTTCCTGGCCTTTTGCTGGCCTTTTGCTCACATGTTCTTTCCTGCGTT
ATCCCCTGATTCTGTGGATAACCGTATTACCGCCTTTGAGTGAGCTGATACCGCTCGCCGCAGCCGAACG
ACCGAGCGCAGCGAGTCAGTGAGCGAGGAAGCGGAAGAGCGCCTGATGCGGTATTTTCTCCTTACGCATC
TGTGCGGTATTTCACACCGCATAAATTCCGACACCATCGAATGGCGCAAAACCTTTCGCGGTATGGCATG
ATAGCGCCCGGAAGAGAGTCAATTCAGGGTGGTGAATGTGAAACCAGTAACGTTATACGATGTCGCAGAG
TATGCCGGTGTCTCTTATCAGACCGTTTCCCGCGTGGTGAACCAGGCCAGCCACGTTTCTGCGAAAACGC
GGGAAAAAGTGGAAGCGGCGATGGCGGAGCTGAATTACATTCCCAACCGCGTGGCACAACAACTGGCGGG
CAAACAGTCGTTGCTGATTGGCGTTGCCACCTCCAGTCTGGCCCTGCACGCGCCGTCGCAAATTGTCGCG
GCGATTAAATCTCGCGCCGATCAACTGGGTGCCAGCGTGGTGGTGTCGATGGTAGAACGAAGCGGCGTCG
AAGCCTGTAAAGCGGCGGTGCACAATCTTCTCGCGCAACGCGTCAGTGGGCTGATCATTAACTATCCGCT
GGATGACCAGGATGCCATTGCTGTGGAAGCTGCCTGCACTAATGTTCCGGCGTTATTTCTTGATGTCTCT
GACCAGACACCCATCAACAGTATTATTTTCTCCCATGAAGACGGTACGCGACTGGGCGTGGAGCATCTGG
TCGCATTGGGTCACCAGCAAATCGCGCTGTTAGCGGGCCCATTAAGTTCTGTCTCGGCGCGTCTGCGTCT
GGCTGGCTGGCATAAATATCTCACTCGCAATCAAATTCAGCCGATAGCGGAACGGGAAGGCGACTGGAGT
GCCATGTCCGGTTTTCAACAAACCATGCAAATGCTGAATGAGGGCATCGTTCCCACTGCGATGCTGGTTG
CCAACGATCAGATGGCGCTGGGCGCAATGCGCGCCATTACCGAGTCCGGGCTGCGCGTTGGTGCGGATAT
CTCGGTAGTGGGATACGACGATACCGAAGACAGCTCATGTTATATCCCGCCGTTAACCACCATCAAACAG
GATTTTCGCCTGCTGGGGCAAACCAGCGTGGACCGCTTGCTGCAACTCTCTCAGGGCCAGGCGGTGAAGG
GCAATCAGCTGTTGCCCGTCTCACTGGTGAAAAGAAAAACCACGCTAGCGCCCAATACGCAAACCGCCTC
TCCCCGCGCGTTGGCCGATTCATTAATGCAGCTGGCACGACAGGTTTCCCGACTGGAAAGCGGGCAGTGA
GCGCAACGCAATTAATGTAAGTTAGCTCACTCATTAGGCACCCCAGGCTTTACACTTTATGCTTCCGGCT
CGTATGTTGTGTGGAATTGTGAGCGGATAACAATTTCACACAGGAAACAGCTATGACCATGATTACGGAT
TCACTGGCCGTCGTTTTACAACGTCGTGACTGGGAAAACCCTGGCGTTACCCAACTTAATCGCCTTGCAG
CACATCCCCCTTTCGCCAGCTGGCGTAATAGCGAAGAGGCCCGCACCGATCGCCCTTCCCAACAGTTGCG
CAGCCTGAATGGCGAATGGCGCTTTGCCTGGTTTCCGGCACCAGAAGCGGTGCCGGAAAGCTGGCTGGAG
TGCGATCTTCCTGAGGCCGATACTGTCGTCGTCCCCTCAAACTGGCAGATGCACGGTTACGATGCGCCCA
TCTACACCAACGTGACCTATCCCATTACGGTCAATCCGCCGTTTGTTCCCACGGAGAATCCGACGGGTTG
TTACTCGCTCACATTTAATGTTGATGAAAGCTGGCTACAGGAAGGCCAGACGCGAATTATTTTTGATGGC
GTTGGAATTAGCTTATCGACTGCACGGTGCACCAATGCTTCTGGCGTCAGGCAGCCATCGGAAGCTGTGG
TATGGCTGTGCAGGTCGTAAATCACTGCATAATTCGTGTCGCTCAAGGCGCACTCCCGTTCTGGATAATG
TTTTTTGCGCCGACATCATAACGGTTCTGGCAAATATTCTGAAATGAGCTG
